Addgene plasmid #53004: pHL 1075
Purpose: pCon:fhlA::mCherry, pLlacO-1:sodB::gfp
Depositing lab: Han Lim. Depositing organization: University of California, Berkeley. Publication: Disruption of small RNA signaling caused by competition for Hfq. Hussein R, Lim HN. Proc Natl Acad Sci U S A. 2011 Jan 18;108(3):1110-5. doi: 10.1073/pnas.1010082108. Epub 2010 Dec 28. PubMed 21189298.
Backbone
  Vector backbone: unknown
  Backbone manufacturer: Lim lab
  Vector type: Bacterial Expression, Synthetic Biology
Growth in bacteria
  Bacterial resistance: Ampicillin, 100 μg/mL
  Growth temperature: 37°C
  Growth strain: DH5alpha
  Copy number: High Copy
Gene/Insert 1
  Gene/Insert name: fhlA (alt name: target mRNA)
  Species: E.coli
  Mutation: contains −309 to +96 bp relative to start codon
  Promoter: pCon
  Tag / fusion protein: mCherry (C terminal on insert)
  Cloning method: Unknown
  Sequencing primers: 5′ unknown; 3′ mCherry-R
Gene/Insert 2
  Gene/Insert name: sodB (alt name: target mRNA)
  Species: E. coli
  Mutation: contains −56 to +141 bp relative to start codon
  Promoter: pLlacO-1
  Tag / fusion protein: GFP (C terminal on insert)
  Cloning method: Unknown
  Sequencing primers: 5′ unknown; 3′ gfp-R
Terms and licenses: Academic/Nonprofit Terms; Industry Terms: Not Available to Industry
How to cite: pHL 1075 was a gift from Han Lim (Addgene plasmid # 53004 ; http://n2t.net/addgene:53004 ; RRID:Addgene_53004)
