[The description below was written by a language model from this plasmid's Addgene catalogue record.]
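Description:
pHL 1075 is a high-copy bacterial expression plasmid built for synthetic biology work in E. coli. It is selected with ampicillin. The record lists the backbone as unknown (made in the depositing laboratory), and it gives no origin of replication or feature table, so the overall layout and the orientation of the cassettes cannot be described.

The plasmid carries two independent reporter cassettes, each a translational fusion of a fragment of an E. coli small-RNA target mRNA to a fluorescent protein. In the first, a segment of fhlA spanning −309 to +96 bp relative to the start codon is fused at its C-terminal end to mCherry. It is driven by a promoter recorded as pCon, a name that suggests constitutive expression, although the record does not define it. In the second, a sodB fragment covering −56 to +141 bp relative to the start codon is fused to GFP under pLlacO-1, a synthetic lac-operator-containing promoter that is repressed by LacI and induced with IPTG. Because each fragment keeps the 5′ untranslated region and the first codons of the native gene, the fusions should retain the sequences through which small RNAs act on translation and mRNA stability. Red and green fluorescence then report separately on the regulation of each target.

Both inserts are annotated as target mRNAs, and the associated study concerns disruption of small RNA signalling through competition for the RNA chaperone Hfq. The design lets sodB::gfp transcript levels be tuned while fhlA::mCherry is expressed from its own promoter. This fits experiments on whether the abundance of one target or its regulator perturbs Hfq-dependent regulation of another. The regulating small RNAs are not recorded as part of this plasmid.
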