>Addgene plasmid #53004 | pHL 1075 | addgene partial sequence | sequence record 84103 | mCherry-R 5'-TTGGTCACCTTCAGCTTGG-3'
ATCTCGAACTCGTGGCCGTTCACGGAGCCCTCCATGTGCACCTTGAAGCGCATGAACTCCTTGATGATGG
CCATGTTATCCTCCTCGCCCTTGCTCACCATTTTTTTTCCTCCTTAGCATGCTCTCACACAGCGAGGCCA
GATCGGGCTGCTGCAATAGTGTCCGAGTGATGTCGAACAACCCTTGTTGTCCGAGATCACTCATCGGTGT
ATATGACATTTTGTTCTTCCAGGAAAGCACCGCAAAGCGGTGCAAAAGGTCATTGACTAACTATAGGAGA
TTTAGAATTTTATTAGCATATACGCGGAAGCGGTTCGGCGTGTGGTGTCGACCTGTGTGGAATCCATTAT
AACCGCCAAGCATAAAAATGTCAACAACGACGGTGCTCGAGGATCCTGAGCGGATACATATTTGAATGTA
TTTAGAAAAATAAACAAAAGAGTTTGTAGAAACGCAAAAAGGCCATCCGTCAGGATGGCCTTCTGCTTAA
TTTGATGCCTGGCAGTTTATGGCGGGCGTCCTGCCCGCCACCCTCCGGGCCGTTGCTTCGCAACGTTCAA
ATCCGCTCCCGGCGGATTTGTCCTACTCAGGAGAGCGTTCACCGACAAACAACAGATAAAACGAAAGGCC
CAGTCTTTCGACTGAGCCTTTCGTTTTATTTGATGCCTGGCAGTTCCCTACTCTCGCATGGGGAGACCCC
ACACTACCATCGGCGCTACGGCGTTTCACTTCTGAGTTCGGCATGGGGTCAGGTGGGACCACCGCGCTAC
TGCCGCCAGGCAAATTCTGTTTTATCA
