>Addgene plasmid #53004 | pHL 1075 | addgene partial sequence | sequence record 84104 | GFP-F 5'-GGTCCTTCTTGAGTTTGTAAC-3'
AATAAAAGCTAGCTTGGCTGTTTTGGCGGATGAGAGAAGATTTTAGCCTGATACAGATTAAATCAGAACG
CAGAAGCGGTCTGATAAAACAGAATTTGCCTGGCGGCAGTAGCGCGGTGGTCCCACCTGACCCCATGCCG
AACTCAGAAGTGAAACGCCGTAGCGCCGATGGTAGTGTGGGGTCTCCCCATGCGAGAGTAGGGAACTGCC
AGGCATCAAATAAAACGAAAGGCTCAGTCGAAAGACTGGGCCTTTCGTTTTATCTGTTGTTTGTCGGTGA
ACGCTCTCCTGAGTAGGACAAATCCGCCGGGAGCGGATTTGAACGTTGCGAAGCAACGGCCCGGAGGGTG
GCGGGCAGGACGCCCGCCATAAACTGCCAGGCATCAAATTAAGCAGAAGGCCATCCTGAC
