>Addgene plasmid #53004 | pHL 1075 | addgene partial sequence | sequence record 84151 | GFP-R 5'-CCATCTAATTCAACAAGAATTGGGACAAC-3'
TTCTCCTTTCGCATGCTCGCGGTACCTTTAATCAGGTTGTTCAGGTTAGTGACATAAGTCTGATGGTGCT
TGCCGTAGTGATACTCGATGGTTTCCGCAGAAATGTGCGGTGCCAGAGCA
